>Addgene plasmid #237384 | pTCB-avelLC | addgene full sequence | sequence record 487876 | Addgene NGS Result
CTCGAGATGGGATGGTCATGTATCATCCTTTTTCTAGTAGCAACTGCAACCGGTGTACATTCCCAGAGTG
CCCTGACGCAGCCTGCTTCTGTCTCTGGGAGTCCAGGGCAGTCCATTACCATTAGTTGTACTGGTACATC
CTCTGACGTGGGTGGGTATAACTATGTTAGTTGGTATCAACAGCATCCCGGTAAAGCTCCCAAACTGATG
ATCTACGACGTGAGTAATAGGCCCAGCGGTGTTAGTAACAGGTTTTCAGGATCTAAGAGTGGTAACACAG
CGTCATTGACTATAAGTGGGCTGCAAGCTGAGGATGAAGCTGATTACTACTGCTCATCATATACGTCATC
AAGTACAAGAGTATTTGGGACCGGTACGAAAGTCACAGTCCTTGGACAGCCAAAAGCCAATCCGACAGTA
ACTTTGTTCCCGCCAAGCTCAGAGGAGCTGCAAGCGAATAAAGCAACTCTTGTGTGTCTGATAAGTGATT
TTTACCCGGGAGCGGTCACTGTGGCGTGGAAGGCAGACGGGTCACCAGTTAAGGCTGGAGTGGAGACCAC
GAAACCGAGCAAGCAAAGCAACAACAAATATGCCGCATCATCATATCTGTCTCTGACCCCCGAGCAGTGG
AAGTCCCATCGAAGTTACTCTTGCCAGGTCACCCATGAGGGCTCTACTGTTGAGAAGACGGTCGCTCCCA
CGGAGTGTTAAGCTAGCTTGACTGACTGAGATACAGCGTACCTTCAGCTCACAGACATGATAAGATACAT
TGATGAGTTTGGACAAACCACAACTAGAATGCAGTGAAAAAAATGCTTTATTTGTGAAATTTGTGATGCT
ATTGCTTTATTTGTAACCATTATAAGCTGCAATAAACAAGTTAACAACAACAATTGCATTCATTTTATGT
TTCAGGTTCAGGGGGAGGTGTGGGAGGTTTTTTAAAGCAAGTAAAACCTCTACAAATGTGGTATTGGCCC
ATCTCTATCGGTATCGTAGCATAACCCCTTGGGGCCTCTAAACGGGTCTTGAGGGGTTTTTTGTGCCCCT
CGGGCCGGATTGCTATCTACCGGCATTGGCGCAGAAAAAAATGCCTGATGCGACGCTGCGCGTCTTATAC
TCCCACATATGCCAGATTCAGCAACGGATACGGCTTCCCCAACTTGCCCACTTCCATACGTGTCCTCCTT
ACCAGAAATTTATCCTTAAGGTCGTCAGCTATCCTGCAGGCGATCTCTCGATTTCGATCAAGACATTCCT
TTAATGGTCTTTTCTGGACACCACTAGGGGTCAGAAGTAGTTCATCAAACTTTCTTCCCTCCCTAATCTC
ATTGGTTACCTTGGGCTATCGAAACTTAATTAACCAGTCAAGTCAGCTACTTGGCGAGATCGACTTGTCT
GGGTTTCGACTACGCTCAGAATTGCGTCAGTCAAGTTCGATCTGGTCCTTGCTATTGCACCCGTTCTCCG
ATTACGAGTTTCATTTAAATCATGTGAGCAAAAGGCCAGCAAAAGGCCAGGAACCGTAAAAAGGCCGCGT
TGCTGGCGTTTTTCCATAGGCTCCGCCCCCCTGACGAGCATCACAAAAATCGACGCTCAAGTCAGAGGTG
GCGAAACCCGACAGGACTATAAAGATACCAGGCGTTTCCCCCTGGAAGCTCCCTCGTGCGCTCTCCTGTT
CCGACCCTGCCGCTTACCGGATACCTGTCCGCCTTTCTCCCTTCGGGAAGCGTGGCGCTTTCTCATAGCT
CACGCTGTAGGTATCTCAGTTCGGTGTAGGTCGTTCGCTCCAAGCTGGGCTGTGTGCACGAACCCCCCGT
TCAGCCCGACCGCTGCGCCTTATCCGGTAACTATCGTCTTGAGTCCAACCCGGTAAGACACGACTTATCG
CCACTGGCAGCAGCCACTGGTAACAGGATTAGCAGAGCGAGGTATGTAGGCGGTGCTACAGAGTTCTTGA
AGTGGTGGCCTAACTACGGCTACACTAGAAGAACAGTATTTGGTATCTGCGCTCTGCTGAAGCCAGTTAC
CTTCGGAAAAAGAGTTGGTAGCTCTTGATCCGGCAAACAAACCACCGCTGGTAGCGGTGGTTTTTTTGTT
TGCAAGCAGCAGATTACGCGCAGAAAAAAAGGATCTCAAGAAGATCCTTTGATCTTTTCTACGGGGTCTG
ACGCTCAGTGGAACGAAAACTCACGTTAAGGGATTTTGGTCATGAGATTATCAAAAAGGATCTTCACCTA
GATCCTTTTAAATTAAAAATGAAGTTTTAAATCAATCTAAAGTATATATGAGTAAACTTGGTCTGACAGT
TACCAATGCTTAATCAGTGAGGCACCTATCTCAGCGATCTGTCTATTTCGTTCATCCATAGTTGCATTTA
AATTTCCGAACTCTCCAAGGCCCTCGTCGGAAAATCTTCAAACCTTTCGTCCGATCCATCTTGCAGGCTA
CCTCTCGAACGAACTATCGCAAGTCTCTTGGCCGGCCTTGCGCCTTGGCTATTGCTTGGCAGCGCCTATC
GCCAGGTATTACTCCAATCCCGAATATCCGAGATCGGGATCACCCGAGAGAAGTTCAACCTACATCCTCA
ATCCCGATCTATCCGAGATCCGAGGAATATCGAAATCGGGGCGCGCCTGGTGTACCGAGAACGATCCTCT
CAGTGCGAGTCTCGACGATCCATATCGTTGCTTGGCAGTCAGCCAGTCGGAATCCAGCTTGGGACCCAGG
AAGTCCAATCGTCAGATATTGTACTCAAGCCTGGTCACGGCAGCGTACCGATCTGTTTAAACCTAGATAT
TGATAGTCTGATCGGTCAACGTATAATCGAGTCCTAGCTTTTGCAAACATCTATCAAGAGACAGGATCAG
CAGGAGGCTTTCGCATGAGTATTCAACATTTCCGTGTCGCCCTTATTCCCTTTTTTGCGGCATTTTGCCT
TCCTGTTTTTGCTCACCCAGAAACGCTGGTGAAAGTAAAAGATGCTGAAGATCAGTTGGGTGCGCGAGTG
GGTTACATCGAACTGGATCTCAACAGCGGTAAGATCCTTGAGAGTTTTCGCCCCGAAGAACGCTTTCCAA
TGATGAGCACTTTTAAAGTTCTGCTATGTGGCGCGGTATTATCCCGTATTGACGCCGGGCAAGAGCAACT
CGGTCGCCGCATACACTATTCTCAGAATGACTTGGTTGAGTATTCACCAGTCACAGAAAAGCATCTTACG
GATGGCATGACAGTAAGAGAATTATGCAGTGCTGCCATAACCATGAGTGATAACACTGCGGCCAACTTAC
TTCTGACAACGATTGGAGGACCGAAGGAGCTAACCGCTTTTTTGCACAACATGGGGGATCATGTAACTCG
CCTTGATCGTTGGGAACCGGAGCTGAATGAAGCCATACCAAACGACGAGCGTGACACCACGATGCCTGTA
GCAATGGCAACAACCTTGCGTAAACTATTAACTGGCGAACTACTTACTCTAGCTTCCCGGCAACAGTTGA
TAGACTGGATGGAGGCGGATAAAGTTGCAGGACCACTTCTGCGCTCGGCCCTTCCGGCTGGCTGGTTTAT
TGCTGATAAATCTGGAGCCGGTGAGCGTGGGTCTCGCGGTATCATTGCAGCACTGGGGCCAGATGGTAAG
CCCTCCCGTATCGTAGTTATCTACACGACGGGGAGTCAGGCAACTATGGATGAACGAAATAGACAGATCG
CTGAGATAGGTGCCTCACTGATTAAGCATTGGTAACCGATTCTAGGTGCATTGGCGCAGAAAAAAATGCC
TGATGCGACGCTGCGCGTCTTATACTCCCACATATGCCAGATTCAGCAACGGATACGGCTTCCCCAACTT
GCCCACTTCCATACGTGTCCTCCTTACCAGAAATTTATCCTTAAGATCCCGAATCGTTTAAACTCGACTC
TGGCTCTATCGAATCTCCGTCGTTTCGAGCTTACGCGAACAGCCGTGGCGCTCATTTGCTCGTCGGGCAT
CGAATCTCGTCAGCTATCGTCAGCTTACCTTTTTGGCAGCGATCGCGGCTCCCGACATCTTGGACCATTA
GCTCCACAGGTATCTTCTTCCCTCTAGTGGTCATAACAGCAGCTTCAGCTACCTCTCAATTCAAAAAACC
CCTCAAGACCCGTTTAGAGGCCCCAAGGGGTTATGCTATCAATCGTTGCGTTACACACACAAAAAACCAA
CACACATCCATCTTCGATGGATAGCGATTTTATTATCTAACTGCTGATCGAGTGTAGCCAGATCTAGTAA
TCAATTACGGGGTCATTAGTTCATAGCCCATATATGGAGTTCCGCGTTACATAACTTACGGTAAATGGCC
CGCCTGGCTGACCGCCCAACGACCCCCGCCCATTGACGTCAATAATGACGTATGTTCCCATAGTAACGCC
AATAGGGACTTTCCATTGACGTCAATGGGTGGAGTATTTACGGTAAACTGCCCACTTGGCAGTACATCAA
GTGTATCATATGCCAAGTACGCCCCCTATTGACGTCAATGACGGTAAATGGCCCGCCTGGCATTATGCCC
AGTACATGACCTTATGGGACTTTCCTACTTGGCAGTACATCTACGTATTAGTCATCGCTATTACCATGCT
GATGCGGTTTTGGCAGTACATCAATGGGCGTGGATAGCGGTTTGACTCACGGGGATTTCCAAGTCTCCAC
CCCATTGACGTCAATGGGAGTTTGTTTTGGCACCAAAATCAACGGGACTTTCCAAAATGTCGTAACAACT
CCGCCCCATTGACGCAAATGGGCGGTAGGCGTGTACGGTGGGAGGTCTATATAAGCAGAGCTGGTTTAGT
GAACCGTCAGATCGCCTGGAGACGCCATCCACGCTGTTTTGACCTCCATAGAAGACACCGGGACCGATCC
AGCCTCCCCTCGAAGCTTACATGTGGTACCGAGCTCGGATCCTGAGAACTTCAGGGTGAGTCTATGGGAC
CCTTGATGTTTTCTTTCCCCTTCTTTTCTATGGTTAAGTTCATGTCATAGGAAGGGGAGAAGTAACAGGG
TACACATATTGACCAAATCAGGGTAATTTTGCATTTGTAATTTTAAAAAATGCTTTCTTCTTTTAATATA
CTTTTTTGTTTATCTTATTTCTAATACTTTCCCTAATCTCTTTCTTTCAGGGCAATAATGATACAATGTA
TCATGCCTCTTTGCACCATTCTAAAGAATAACAGTGATAATTTCTGGGTTAAGGCAATAGCAATATTTCT
GCATATAAATATTTCTGCATATAAATTGTAACTGATGTAAGAGGTTTCATATTGCTAATAGCAGCTACAA
TCCAGCTACCATTCTGCTTTTATTTTATGGTTGGGATAAGGCTGGATTATTCTGAGTCCAAGCTAGGCCC
TTTTGCTAATCATGTTCATACCTCTTATCTTCCTCCCACAGCTCCTGGGCAACGTGCTGGTCTGTGTGCT
GGCCCATCACTTTGGCAAAGGCGGCCGCTGCCAAGCTTCCGAGCTCTCGAATTCAAAGGAGGTACCGCGA
TATCTAC
Features (pLannotate 1.2.2; 17 found; start..end, strand, type, name):
     64..708     +  CDS            IGL1_HUMAN: Experimental evidence at protein level: Swiss-Prot protein existence level 1. Immunoglobulins, also known as antibodies, are membrane-bound or secreted glycoproteins produced by B lymphocytes. In the recognition phase of humoral immunity, the membrane-bound immunoglobulins serve as receptors which, upon binding of a specific antigen, trigger the clonal expansion and differentiation of B lymphocytes into immunoglobulins- secreting plasma cells. Secreted immunoglobulins mediate the effector phase of humoral immunity, which results in the elimination of bound antigens (PubMed:22158414, PubMed:201
    761..882     -  polyA_signal   SV40 poly(A) signal: SV40 polyadenylation signal
    905..974     -  CDS            large T antigen (fragment): large T antigen from SV40 (simian virus 40)
    997..1043    +  terminator     T7 terminator: transcription terminator for bacteriophage T7 RNA polymerase
   1073..1209    +  terminator     rrnG terminator: transcription terminator from the E. coli ribosomal RNA rrnG operon (Albrechtsen et al., 1991)
   1254..1325    +  misc_feature   3' β-globin insulator: insulator downstream of the human β-globin locus (Farrell et al., 2002)
   1551..2139    -  rep_origin     ori: high-copy-number ColE1/pMB1/pBR322/pUC origin of replication
   2311..2375    -  CDS            bla(M) (fragment): β-lactamase lacking the signal sequence; bla(M); allows cytosolic expression of β-lactamase
   2885..3745    +  CDS            AmpR: β-lactamase; bla; confers resistance to ampicillin, carbenicillin, and related antibiotics
   3758..3894    +  terminator     rrnG terminator: transcription terminator from the E. coli ribosomal RNA rrnG operon (Albrechtsen et al., 1991)
   4046..4117    +  misc_feature   5' β-globin insulator: insulator upstream of the human β-globin locus (Farrell et al., 2002)
   4122..4168    -  terminator     T7 terminator: transcription terminator for bacteriophage T7 RNA polymerase
   4186..4234    -  polyA_signal   poly(A) signal: synthetic polyadenylation signal
   4315..4618    +  enhancer       CMV enhancer: human cytomegalovirus immediate early enhancer
   4691..4708    -  promoter       CMV promoter (fragment): human cytomegalovirus (CMV) immediate early promoter
   4771..4822    +  promoter       CMVd2 promoter: truncated human cytomegalovirus (CMV) immediate early promoter that yields moderately reduced expression relative to the full-length promoter
   4956..5431    +  intron         β-globin intron: internally truncated intron from human β-globin
