[The description below was written by a language model from this plasmid's Addgene catalogue record and pLannotate feature annotations shown in this document.]
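Description:
pTCB-avelLC is a mammalian expression plasmid built on the Twist Bioscience pTwist CMV BetaGlobin backbone and carrying the light chain of avelumab, a human antibody. The total construct is 5,537 bp, of which about 705 bp is insert, cloned between XhoI and NheI sites that both remain intact. It is propagated in E. coli as a high-copy plasmid through a ColE1/pUC-type origin and selected with ampicillin via the AmpR β-lactamase gene.

The annotated sequence shows a CMV enhancer and CMV immediate-early promoter elements followed by an internally truncated human β-globin intron, an arrangement commonly used to improve transcript processing and expression in mammalian cells. The circular map places the light chain coding sequence just downstream. The annotation software matches it to a human immunoglobulin lambda chain, and the roughly 60 nt of insert upstream of the matched region is unannotated; the record does not say what it encodes. An SV40 polyadenylation signal lies just downstream of the coding sequence, although it is annotated on the opposite strand. The expression cassette is bracketed by 5′ and 3′ β-globin insulator elements. T7 and rrnG terminators and a synthetic poly(A) signal sit around the cassette and the resistance gene, likely to limit read-through between the bacterial and mammalian units. No mammalian selection marker, tag or reporter is annotated, which is consistent with transient expression.

Because it encodes only the light chain, the plasmid would be co-transfected with a matching heavy chain construct to produce assembled antibody. The associated publication concerns antibody–lectin chimeras for glyco-immune checkpoint blockade, which suggests the light chain serves as a component of such avelumab-based molecules.
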