Addgene plasmid #237384: pTCB-avelLC
Purpose: pTwist CMV BetaGlobin encoding avelumab light chain
Depositing lab: Carolyn Bertozzi & Jessica Stark. Depositing organization: Stanford University. Publication: Antibody-lectin chimeras for glyco-immune checkpoint blockade. Stark JC, Gray MA, Ibarlucea-Benitez I, Lustig M, Bond A, Cho B, Govil I, Luu T, Priestley MJ, Veth TS, Errington WJ, Bruncsics B, Ribi MK, Williams LA, Sarkar CA, Wisnovsky S, Riley NM, Morrissey MA, Valerius T, Ravetch JV, Bertozzi CR. Nat Biotechnol. 2025 Dec 16. doi: 10.1038/s41587-025-02884-6. PubMed 41402487.
Backbone
  Vector backbone: pTwist CMV BetaGlobin
  Backbone manufacturer: Twist Bioscience
  Backbone size w/o insert (bp): 4832
  Total vector size (bp): 5537
  Vector type: Mammalian Expression
Growth in bacteria
  Bacterial resistance: Ampicillin, 100 μg/mL
  Growth temperature: 37°C
  Growth strain: DH5alpha
  Copy number: High Copy
Gene/Insert
  Gene/Insert name: avelumab light chain
  Species: H. sapiens (human)
  Insert size (bp): 705
  Promoter: CMV
  Cloning method: Restriction Enzyme; 5′ cloning site XhoI (not destroyed); 3′ cloning site NheI (not destroyed)
  Sequencing primers: 5′ N/A
Terms and licenses: Academic/Nonprofit Terms; Industry Terms: Not Available to Industry
Depositor comments: Please visit https://doi.org/10.1101/2022.10.26.513931 for bioRxiv preprint.
How to cite: pTCB-avelLC was a gift from Carolyn Bertozzi & Jessica Stark (Addgene plasmid # 237384 ; http://n2t.net/addgene:237384 ; RRID:Addgene_237384)
